>Addgene plasmid #28193 | pcDNA6.MCV.LT339.V5.4 | addgene full sequence | sequence record 422376 | Addgene NGS Result
AGTGCGCGAGCAAAATTTAAGCTACAACAAGGCAAGGCTTGACCGACAATTGCATGAAGAATCTGCTTAG
GGTTAGGCGTTTTGCGCTGCTTCGCGATGTACGGGCCAGATATACGCGTTGACATTGATTATTGACTAGT
TATTAATAGTAATCAATTACGGGGTCATTAGTTCATAGCCCATATATGGAGTTCCGCGTTACATAACTTA
CGGTAAATGGCCCGCCTGGCTGACCGCCCAACGACCCCCGCCCATTGACGTCAATAATGACGTATGTTCC
CATAGTAACGCCAATAGGGACTTTCCATTGACGTCAATGGGTGGAGTATTTACGGTAAACTGCCCACTTG
GCAGTACATCAAGTGTATCATATGCCAAGTACGCCCCCTATTGACGTCAATGACGGTAAATGGCCCGCCT
GGCATTATGCCCAGTACATGACCTTATGGGACTTTCCTACTTGGCAGTACATCTACGTATTAGTCATCGC
TATTACCATGGTGATGCGGTTTTGGCAGTACATCAATGGGCGTGGATAGCGGTTTGACTCACGGGGATTT
CCAAGTCTCCACCCCATTGACGTCAATGGGAGTTTGTTTTGGCACCAAAATCAACGGGACTTTCCAAAAT
GTCGTAACAACTCCGCCCCATTGACGCAAATGGGCGGTAGGCGTGTACGGTGGGAGGTCTATATAAGCAG
AGCTCTCTGGCTAACTAGAGAACCCACTGCTTACTGGCTTATCGAAATTAATACGACTCACTATAGGGAG
ACCCAAGCTGGCTAGCGTTTAAACTTAAGCTTGGTACCGAGCTCGGATCCACTAGTCCAGTGTGGTGGAA
TTCTGCAGATATCATGGATTTAGTCCTAAACAGGAAAGAAAGAGAGGCTCTCTGCAAGCTTTTAGAGATT
GCTCCTAATTGTTATGGCAACATCCCTCTGATGAAAGCTGCTTTCAAAAGAAGCTGCTTAAAGCATCACC
CTGATAAAGGGGGAAATCCTGTTATAATGATGGAATTGAACACCCTTTGGAGCAAATTCCAGCAAAATAT
CCACAAGCTCAGAAGTGACTTCTCTATGTTTGATGAGGTCAGTACAAAATTTCCTTGGGAAGAATATGGA
ACTTTAAAGGATTATATGCAAAGTGGATATAATGCTAGATTTTGCAGAGGTCCTGGGTGCATGCTTAAGC
AACTTAGAGATTCTAAGTGCGCTTGTATTAGCTGTAAGTTGTCTCGCCAGCATTGTAGTCTAAAAACTTT
AAAGCAAAAAAACTGTCTGACGTGGGGAGAGTGTTTTTGCTATCAGTGCTTTATTCTTTGGTTTGGATTT
CCTCCTACTTGGGAAAGTTTTGACTGGTGGCAAAAAACTTTAGAAGAAACTGACTACTGCTTACTGCATC
TGCACCTTTTCTAGACTCCTACTTCCTTCCTCTGTAAGTATTAGATATGGAAAAGTCTATAAGGCAAAAT
ATCAAAGAAAGGTTATTTATGACAGATTTTCTGTACTTTCCCATCTAGGTTGACGAGGCCCCTATATATG
GGACCACTAAATTCAAAGAATGGTGGAGATCAGGAGGATTCAGCTTCGGGAAGGCATACGAATATGGGCC
CAATCCACACGGGACCAACTCAAGATCCAGAAAGCCTTCCTCCAATGCATCCAGGGGAGCCCCCAGTGGA
AGCTCACCACCCCACAGCCAGAGCTCTTCCTCTGGGTATGGGTCCTTCTCAGCGTCCCAGGCTTCAGACT
CCCAGTCCAGAGGACCCGATATACCTCCCGAACACCATGAGGAACCCACCTCATCCTCTGGATCCAGTAG
CAGAGAGGAGACCACCAATTCAGGAAGAGAATCCAGCACACCAAATGGAACCAGTGTACCTAGAAATTCT
TCCAGAACTGATGGCACCTGGGAGGATCTCTTCTGCGATGAATCACTTTCCTCCCCTGAGCCTCCCTCGT
CCTCTGAGGAGCCTGAGGAGCCCCCCTCCTCAAGAAGCTCGCCCCGGCAGCCCCCGTCTTCCTCTGCCGA
GGAGGCCTCGTCATCTCAGTTTACAGATGAGGAATACAGATCCTCCTCCTTCACCACCCCGAAGACCCCT
CCTCCATTCTCAAGAAAGCGAAAATTTGGGGGGTCCCGAAGCTCTGCAAGCTCTGCTAGTTCAGCAAGTT
TTACAAGCACTCCACCAAAGCCAAAAAAGAACAGAGAAACTCCTGTTCCTACTGATTTTCCTATTGATCT
TTCTGATTATCTTAGCCATGCTGTATATAGTAATAAAACAGTAAGTTGTTTTGCCATTTATACTACTTCT
GATAAAGCTATAGAGTTATATGATAAGATTGAGAAATTTAAAGTTGATTTTAAAGGCAGGCATGCCTGTG
AATTAGGATGTATTTTATTGTTTATAACTTTATCAAAGCATAGAGTATCTGCTATTAAGAATTTCTGCTC
TACCTTCTGCACTATAAGCTTTTTAATTTGTAAAGGAGTGAATAAGATGCCTGAAATGTATAATAATTTA
TGCAAGCCCCCTTACAAATTACTGCAAGAGAATAAGCCACTGCTCAATTATGAATTTCAAGAAAAAGAAA
AAGAGGCCAGCTGCAATTGGAATTTAGTTGCTGAATTTGCTTGTGAATATGAGCTAGACGAGGTTAGAGA
TGCTGGAAATGACCAGGACAGAAATGCTATGTACTCGAGTCTAGAGGGCCCGCGGTTCGAAGGTAAGCCT
ATCCCTAACCCTCTCCTCGGTCTCGATTCTACGCGTACCGGTCATCATCACCATCACCATTGAGTTTAAA
CCCGCTGATCAGCCTCGACTGTGCCTTCTAGTTGCCAGCCATCTGTTGTTTGCCCCTCCCCCGTGCCTTC
CTTGACCCTGGAAGGTGCCACTCCCACTGTCCTTTCCTAATAAAATGAGGAAATTGCATCGCATTGTCTG
AGTAGGTGTCATTCTATTCTGGGGGGTGGGGTGGGGCAGGACAGCAAGGGGGAGGATTGGGAAGACAATA
GCAGGCATGCTGGGGATGCGGTGGGCTCTATGGCTTCTGAGGCGGAAAGAACCAGCTGGGGCTCTAGGGG
GTATCCCC
[124 nt withheld, positions 3089-3212]
C
[91 nt withheld, positions 3214-3304]
A
[49 nt withheld, positions 3306-3354]
CCTTTGACGTTGGAGTCCACGTTCTTT
[37 nt withheld, positions 3382-3418]
ACCCTATCTCGGTCTATTCTTTTGATTTATAAGGGATTTTGCCGATTTCGGCCTATTGGTTAAAAAATGA
GCTGATTTAACAAAAATTTAACGCGAATTAATTCTGTGGAATGTGTGTCAGTTAGGGTGTGGAAAGTCCC
CAGGCTCCCCAGCAGGCAGAAGTATGCAAAGCATGCATCTCAATTAGTCAGCAACCAGGTGTGGAAAGTC
CCCAGGCTCCCCAGCAGGCAGAAGTATGCAAAGCATGCATCTCAATTAGTCAGCAACCATAGTCCCGCCC
CTAACTCCGCCCATCCCGCCCCTAACTCCGCCCAGTTCCGCCCATTCTCCGCCCCATGGCTGACTAATTT
TTTTTATTTATGCAGAGGCCGAGGCCGCCTCTGCCTCTGAGCTATTCCAGAAGTAGTGAGGAGGCTTTTT
TGGAGGCCTAGGCTTTTGCAAAAAGCTCCCGGGAGCTTGTATATCCATTTTCGGATCTGATCAGCACGTG
TTGACAATTAATCATCGGCATAGTATATCGGCATAGTATAATACGACAAGGTGAGGAACTAAACCATGGC
CAAGCCTTTGTCTCAAGAAGAATCCACCCTCATTGAAAGAGCAACGGCTACAATCAACAGCATCCCCATC
TCTGAAGACTACAGCGTCGCCAGCGCAGCTCTCTCTAGCGACGGCCGCATCTTCACTGGTGTCAATGTAT
ATCATTTTACTGGGGGACCTTGTGCAGAACTCGTGGTGCTGGGCACTGCTGCTGCTGCGGCAGCTGGCAA
CCTGACTTGTATCGTCGCGATCGGAAATGAGAACAGGGGCATCTTGAGCCCCTGCGGACGGTGCCGACAG
GTGCTTCTCGATCTGCATCCTGGGATCAAAGCCATAGTGAAGGACAGTGATGGACAGCCGACGGCAGTTG
GGATTCGTGAATTGCTGCCCTCTGGTTATGTGTGGGAGGGCTAAGCACTTCGTGGCCGAGGAGCAGGACT
GACACGTGCTACGAGATTTCGATTCCACCGCCGCCTTCTATGAAAGGTTGGGCTTCGGAATCGTTTTCCG
GGACGCCGGCTGGATGATCCTCCAGCGCGGGGATCTCATGCTGGAGTTCTTCGCCCACCCCAACTTGTTT
ATTGCAGCTTATAATGGTTACAAATAAAGCAATAGCATCACAAATTTCACAAATAAAGCATTTTTTTCAC
TGCATTCTAGTTGTGGTTTGTCCAAACTCATCAATGTATCTTATCATGTCTGTATACCGTCGACCTCTAG
CTAGAGCTTGGCGTAATCATGGTCATAGCTGTTTCCTGTGTGAAATTGTTATCCGCTCACAATTCCACAC
AACATACGAGCCGGAAGCATAAAGTGTAAAGCCTGGGGTGCCTAATGAGTGAGCTAACTCACATTAATTG
CGTTGCGCTCACTGCCCGCTTTCCAGTCGGGAAACCTGTCGTGCCAGCTGCATTAATGAATCGGCCAACG
CGCGGGGAGAGGCGGTTTGCGTATTGGGCGCTCTTCCGCTTCCTCGCTCACTGACTCGCTGCGCTCGGTC
GTTCGGCTGCGGCGAGCGGTATCAGCTCACTCAAAGGCGGTAATACGGTTATCCACAGAATCAGGGGATA
ACGCAGGAAAGAACATGTGAGCAAAAGGCCAGCAAAAGGCCAGGAACCGTAAAAAGGCCGCGTTGCTGGC
GTTTTTCCATAGGCTCCGCCCCCCTGACGAGCATCACAAAAATCGACGCTCAAGTCAGAGGTGGCGAAAC
CCGACAGGACTATAAAGATACCAGGCGTTTCCCCCTGGAAGCTCCCTCGTGCGCTCTCCTGTTCCGACCC
TGCCGCTTACCGGATACCTGTCCGCCTTTCTCCCTTCGGGAAGCGTGGCGCTTTCTCATAGCTCACGCTG
TAGGTATCTCAGTTCGGTGTAGGTCGTTCGCTCCAAGCTGGGCTGTGTGCACGAACCCCCCGTTCAGCCC
GACCGCTGCGCCTTATCCGGTAACTATCGTCTTGAGTCCAACCCGGTAAGACACGACTTATCGCCACTGG
CAGCAGCCACTGGTAACAGGATTAGCAGAGCGAGGTATGTAGGCGGTGCTACAGAGTTCTTGAAGTGGTG
GCCTAACTACGGCTACACTAGAAGAACAGTATTTGGTATCTGCGCTCTGCTGAAGCCAGTTACCTTCGGA
AAAAGAGTTGGTAGCTCTTGATCCGGCAAACAAACCACCGCTGGTAGCGGTGGTTTTTTTGTTTGCAAGC
AGCAGATTACGCGCAGAAAAAAAGGATCTCAAGAAGATCCTTTGATCTTTTCTACGGGGTCTGACGCTCA
GTGGAACGAAAACTCACGTTAAGGGATTTTGGTCATGAGATTATCAAAAAGGATCTTCACCTAGATCCTT
TTAAATTAAAAATGAAGTTTTAAATCAATCTAAAGTATATATGAGTAAACTTGGTCTGACAGTTACCAAT
GCTTAATCAGTGAGGCACCTATCTCAGCGATCTGTCTATTTCGTTCATCCATAGTTGCCTGACTCCCCGT
CGTGTAGATAACTACGATACGGGAGGGCTTACCATCTGGCCCCAGTGCTGCAATGATACCGCGAGACCCA
CGCTCACCGGCTCCAGATTTATCAGCAATAAACCAGCCAGCCGGAAGGGCCGAGCGCAGAAGTGGTCCTG
CAACTTTATCCGCCTCCATCCAGTCTATTAATTGTTGCCGGGAAGCTAGAGTAAGTAGTTCGCCAGTTAA
TAGTTTGCGCAACGTTGTTGCCATTGCTACAGGCATCGTGGTGTCACGCTCGTCGTTTGGTATGGCTTCA
TTCAGCTCCGGTTCCCAACGATCAAGGCGAGTTACATGATCCCCCATGTTGTGCAAAAAAGCGGTTAGCT
CCTTCGGTCCTCCGATCGTTGTCAGAAGTAAGTTGGCCGCAGTGTTATCACTCATGGTTATGGCAGCACT
GCATAATTCTCTTACTGTCATGCCATCCGTAAGATGCTTTTCTGTGACTGGTGAGTACTCAACCAAGTCA
TTCTGAGAATAGTGTATGCGGCGACCGAGTTGCTCTTGCCCGGCGTCAATACGGGATAATACCGCGCCAC
ATAGCAGAACTTTAAAAGTGCTCATCATTGGAAAACGTTCTTCGGGGCGAAAACTCTCAAGGATCTTACC
GCTGTTGAGATCCAGTTCGATGTAACCCACTCGTGCACCCAACTGATCTTCAGCATCTTTTACTTTCACC
AGCGTTTCTGGGTGAGCAAAAACAGGAAGGCAAAATGCCGCAAAAAAGGGAATAAGGGCGACACGGAAAT
GTTGAATACTCATACTCTTCCTTTTTCAATATTATTGAAGCATTTATCAGGGTTATTGTCTCATGAGCGG
ATACATATTTGAATGTATTTAGAAAAATAAACAAATAGGGGTTCCGCGCACATTTCCCCGAAAAGTGCCA
CCTGACGTCGACGGATCGGGAGATCTCCCGATCCCCTATGGTGCACTCTCAGTACAATCTGCTCTGATGC
CGCATAGTTAAGCCAGTATCTGCTCCCTGCTTGTGTGTTGGAGGTCGCTGAGT
Features (pLannotate 1.2.2; 24 found; start..end, strand, type, name):
    121..500     +  enhancer       CMV enhancer: human cytomegalovirus immediate early enhancer
    501..704     +  promoter       CMV promoter: human cytomegalovirus (CMV) immediate early promoter
    700..733     +  LTR            5' LTR (truncated) (fragment): truncated 5' long terminal repeat (LTR) from HIV-1
    749..767     +  promoter       T7 promoter: promoter for bacteriophage T7 RNA polymerase
    854..1066    +  CDS            LT_POVLY (fragment): Protein inferred from homology: Swiss-Prot protein existence level 3. Isoform large T antigen is a key early protein essential for both driving viral replication and inducing cellular transformation. Plays a role in viral genome replication by driving entry of quiescent cells into the cell cycle and by autoregulating the synthesis of viral early mRNA. Displays highly oncogenic activities by corrupting the host cellular checkpoint mechanisms that guard cell division and the transcription, replication, and repair of DNA. Participates in the modulation of cellular gene expression preceeding viral
   2179..2655    +  CDS            LT_POVLY (fragment): Protein inferred from homology: Swiss-Prot protein existence level 3. Isoform large T antigen is a key early protein essential for both driving viral replication and inducing cellular transformation. Plays a role in viral genome replication by driving entry of quiescent cells into the cell cycle and by autoregulating the synthesis of viral early mRNA. Displays highly oncogenic activities by corrupting the host cellular checkpoint mechanisms that guard cell division and the transcription, replication, and repair of DNA. Participates in the modulation of cellular gene expression preceeding viral
   2722..2763    +  CDS            V5 tag: epitope tag from simian virus 5
   2819..3043    +  polyA_signal   bGH poly(A) signal: bovine growth hormone polyadenylation signal
   3047..3068    +  promoter       SV40 promoter (fragment): SV40 enhancer and early promoter
   3089..3517    +  rep_origin     f1 ori (sequence partly withheld): f1 bacteriophage origin of replication; arrow indicates direction of (+) strand synthesis
   3531..3860    +  promoter       SV40 promoter: SV40 enhancer and early promoter
   3908..3955    +  promoter       EM7 promoter: synthetic bacterial promoter&nbsp
   3974..4372    +  CDS            BSD: blasticidin S deaminase; Aspergillus terreus BSD; confers resistance to blasticidin
   4373..4400    +  CDS            BleoR (fragment): antibiotic-binding protein; Sh ble from Streptoalloteichus hindustanus; confers resistance to bleomycin, phleomycin, and Zeocin™
   4410..4535    +  CDS            ble (fragment): BLE_KLEPN - Experimental evidence at protein level: Swiss-Prot protein existence level 1. Binding protein with a strong affinity to the bleomycin family of antibiotics. Binds to CL990; an antimitotic-antibiotic compound. From Klebsiella pneumoniae.
   4530..4651    +  polyA_signal   SV40 poly(A) signal: SV40 polyadenylation signal
   4724..4740    -  protein_bind   lac operator: The lac repressor binds to the lac operator to inhibit transcription in E. coli. This inhibition can be relieved by adding lactose or isopropyl-β-D-thiogalactopyranoside (IPTG). lac repressor encoded by lacI
   4748..4778    -  promoter       lac promoter: promoter for the E. coli lac operon
   4793..4814    -  protein_bind   CAP binding site: CAP binding activates transcription in the presence of cAMP. E. coli catabolite activator protein
   4827..4919    -  CDS            lacI (fragment): lac repressor; lacI; The lac repressor binds to the lac operator to inhibit transcription in E. coli. This inhibition can be relieved by adding lactose or isopropyl-β-D-thiogalactopyranoside (IPTG).
   5102..5690    -  rep_origin     ori: high-copy-number ColE1/pMB1/pBR322/pUC origin of replication
   5861..6721    -  CDS            AmpR: β-lactamase; bla; confers resistance to ampicillin, carbenicillin, and related antibiotics
   6722..6826    -  promoter       AmpR promoter: bla
   6885..6937    -  misc_feature   bom (fragment): basis of mobility region from pBR322
