[The description below was written by a language model from this plasmid's Addgene catalogue record and pLannotate feature annotations shown in this document.]
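Description:
pcDNA6.MCV.LT339.V5.4 is a mammalian expression plasmid built on the Invitrogen pcDNA6/V5-His B backbone that carries a tumor-derived, truncated large T antigen gene of Merkel cell polyomavirus (MCPyV). It is propagated in E. coli as a high-copy plasmid through a ColE1/pUC-type origin with ampicillin selection (AmpR under its own bla promoter), and it also contains an f1 origin for single-stranded DNA production. For selection in mammalian cells it carries a blasticidin S deaminase (BSD) cassette driven by the SV40 early promoter, with an EM7 bacterial promoter upstream and an SV40 polyadenylation signal downstream.

The roughly 2 kb insert was cloned between EcoRV and XhoI, downstream of the CMV immediate early enhancer/promoter and a T7 promoter, and is followed by the bGH polyadenylation signal. A V5 epitope tag is fused to the C terminus for detection of the protein. The automated annotation recognises only two separated stretches of the insert by homology to a related polyomavirus large T antigen, leaving the intervening region unannotated. Small hits such as an HIV-1 LTR fragment, bleomycin-resistance fragments and a lacI fragment appear to be short backbone matches rather than functional elements. The record is inconsistent about the source strain: the plasmid name says 339, while the insert field says "399 tumor strain."

The associated publication concerns T antigen mutations as a tumor-specific signature of MCPyV, so the construct is suited to expressing a tumor-associated truncated large T antigen in cultured mammalian cells, transiently or after blasticidin selection, for comparison with other T antigen forms.
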