Addgene plasmid #28193: pcDNA6.MCV.LT339.V5.4
Depositing lab: Patrick Moore. Depositing organization: University of Pittsburgh (University, School of Medicine, and Cancer Institute). Publication: T antigen mutations are a human tumor-specific signature for Merkel cell polyomavirus. Shuda M, Feng H, Kwun HJ, Rosen ST, Gjoerup O, Moore PS, Chang Y. Proc Natl Acad Sci U S A. 2008 Oct 21. 105(42):16272-7. 10.1073/pnas.0806526105 PubMed 18812503.
Backbone
  Vector backbone: pcDNA6/V5-His B
  Backbone manufacturer: Invitrogen
  Backbone size w/o insert (bp): 5100
  Vector type: Mammalian Expression, Bacterial Expression
  Selectable markers: Blasticidin
Growth in bacteria
  Bacterial resistance: Ampicillin, 100 μg/mL
  Growth temperature: 37°C
  Growth strain: DH5alpha
  Copy number: High Copy
Gene/Insert
  Gene/Insert name: MCPyV Truncated Tumor Large T antigen (399 tumor strain) (alt name: Human Merkel Cell polyomavirus)
  Species: Human Merkel Cell polyomavirus
  Insert size (bp): 2003
  Tag / fusion protein: V5 (C terminal on insert)
  Cloning method: Restriction Enzyme; 5′ cloning site EcoRV (not destroyed); 3′ cloning site XhoI (not destroyed)
  Sequencing primers: 5′ CMV-F; 3′ BGH-rev
Terms and licenses: Academic/Nonprofit Terms; Industry Terms: Not Available to Industry
How to cite: pcDNA6.MCV.LT339.V5.4 was a gift from Patrick Moore (Addgene plasmid # 28193 ; http://n2t.net/addgene:28193 ; RRID:Addgene_28193)
