>Addgene plasmid #28193 | pcDNA6.MCV.LT339.V5.4 | addgene partial sequence | sequence record 34550 | 28193 with BGH-rev
GAGGTGAGATGACCGGTCGCGTAGAATCGAGACCGAGGAGAGGGTTAGGGATAGGCTTACCTTCGAACCG
CGGGCCCTCTAGACTCGAGTACATAGCATTTCTGTCCTGGTCATTTCCAGCATCTCTAACCTCGTCTAGC
TCATATTCACAAGCAAATTCAGCAACTAAATTCCAATTGCAGCTGGCCTCTTTTTCTTTTTCTTGAAATT
CATAATTGAGCAGTGGCTTATTCTCTTGCAGTAATTTGTAAGGGGGCTTGCATAAATTATTATACATTTC
AGGCATCTTATTCACTCCTTTACAAATTAAAAAGCTTATAGTGCAGAAGGTAGAGCAGAAATTCTTAATA
GCAGATACTCTATGCTTTGATAAAGTTATAAACAATAAAATACATCCTAATTCACAGGCATGCCTGCCTT
TAAAATCAACTTTAAATTTCTCAATCTTATCATATAACTCTATAGCTTTATCAGAAGTAGTATAAATGGC
AAAACAACTTACTGTTTTATTACTATATACAGCATGGCTAAGATAATCAGAAAGATCAATAGGAAAATCA
GTAGGAACAGGAGTTTCTCTGTTCTTTTTTGGCTTTGGTGGAGTGCTTGTAAAACTTGCTGAACTAGCAG
AGCTTGCAGAGCTTCGGGACCCCCCAAATTTTCGCTTTCTTGAGAATGGAGGAGGGGTCTTCGGGGTGGT
GAAGGAGGAGGATCTGTATTCCTCATCTGTAAACTGAGATGACGAGGCCTCCTCGGCAGAGGAAGACGGG
GGCTGCCGGGGCGAGCTTCTTGAGGAGGGGGGCTCCTCAGGCTCCTCAGAGGACGAGGGAGGCTCA
