>Addgene plasmid #28193 | pcDNA6.MCV.LT339.V5.4 | depositor partial sequence | sequence record 38152 | pcDNA6.MCV.LT339.V5.4 sequence 2002 bps
CTGGCTAGCGTTTAAACTTAAGCTTGGTACCGAGCTCGGATCCACTAGTCCAGTGTGGTGGAATTCTGCA
GATATCATGGATTTAGTCCTAAACAGGAAAGAAAGAGAGGCTCTCTGCAAGCTTTTAGAGATTGCTCCTA
ATTGTTATGGCAACATCCCTCTGATGAAAGCTGCTTTCAAAAGAAGCTGCTTAAAGCATCACCCTGATAA
AGGGGGAAATCCTGTTATAATGATGGAATTGAACACCCTTTGGAGCAAATTCCAGCAAAATATCCACAAG
CTCAGAAGTGACTTCTCTATGTTTGATGAGGTCAGTACAAAATTTCCTTGGGAAGAATATGGAACTTTAA
AGGATTATATGCAAAGTGGATATAATGCTAGATTTTGCAGAGGTCCTGGGTGCATGCTTAAGCAACTTAG
AGATTCTAAGTGCGCTTGTATTAGCTGTAAGTTGTCTCGCCAGCATTGTAGTCTAAAAACTTTAAAGCAA
AAAAACTGTCTGACGTGGGGAGAGTGTTTTTGCTATCAGTGCTTTATTCTTTGGTTTGGATTTCCTCCTA
CTTGGGAAAGTTTTGACTGGTGGCAAAAAACTTTAGAAGAAACTGACTACTGCTTACTGCATCTGCACCT
TTTCTAGACTCCTACTTCCTTCCTCTGTAAGTATTAGATATGGAAAAGTCTATAAGGCAAAATATCAAAG
AAAGGTTATTTATGACAGATTTTCTGTACTTTCCCATCTAGGTTGACGAGGCCCCTATATATGGGACCAC
TAAATTCAAAGAATGGTGGAGATCAGGAGGATTCAGCTTCGGGAAGGCATACGAATATGGGCCCAATCCA
CACGGGACCAACTCAAGATCCAGAAAGCCTTCCTCCAATGCATCCAGGGGAGCCCCCAGTGGAAGCTCAC
CACCCCACAGCCAGAGCTCTTCCTCTGGGTATGGGTCCTTCTCAGCGTCCCAGGCTTCAGACTCCCAGTC
CAGAGGACCCGATATACCTCCCGAACACCATGAGGAACCCACCTCATCCTCTGGATCCAGTAGCAGAGAG
GAGACCACCAATTCAGGAAGAGAATCCAGCACACCAAATGGAACCAGTGTACCTAGAAATTCTTCCAGAA
CTGATGGCACCTGGGAGGATCTCTTCTGCGATGAATCACTTTCCTCCCCTGAGCCTCCCTCGTCCTCTGA
GGAGCCTGAGGAGCCCCCCTCCTCAAGAAGCTCGCCCCGGCAGCCCCCGTCTTCCTCTGCCGAGGAGGCC
TCGTCATCTCAGTTTACAGATGAGGAATACAGATCCTCCTCCTTCACCACCCCGAAGACCCCTCCTCCAT
TCTCAAGAAAGCGAAAATTTGGGGGGTCCCGAAGCTCTGCAAGCTCTGCTAGTTCAGCAAGTTTTACAAG
CACTCCACCAAAGCCAAAAAAGAACAGAGAAACTCCTGTTCCTACTGATTTTCCTATTGATCTTTCTGAT
TATCTTAGCCATGCTGTATATAGTAATAAAACAGTAAGTTGTTTTGCCATTTATACTACTTCTGATAAAG
CTATAGAGTTATATGATAAGATTGAGAAATTTAAAGTTGATTTTAAAGGCAGGCATGCCTGTGAATTAGG
ATGTATTTTATTGTTTATAACTTTATCAAAGCATAGAGTATCTGCTATTAAGAATTTCTGCTCTACCTTC
TGCACTATAAGCTTTTTAATTTGTAAAGGAGTGAATAAGATGCCTGAAATGTATAATAATTTATGCAAGC
CCCCTTACAAATTACTGCAAGAGAATAAGCCACTGCTCAATTATGAATTTCAAGAAAAAGAAAAAGAGGC
CAGCTGCAATTGGAATTTAGTTGCTGAATTTGCTTGTGAATATGAGCTAGACGAGGTTAGAGATGCTGGA
AATGACCAGGACAGAAATGCTATGTACTCGAGTCTAGAGGGCCCGCGGTTCGAAGGTAAGCCTATCCCTA
ACCCTCTCCTCGGTCTCGATTCTACGCGTACCGGTCATCATC
